Addgene plasmid #230265: AiP12942 - pAAV-AiE0597m-minBG-SYFP2-WPRE3-BGHpA (Alias: CN2942)
Purpose: AiE0597m is an enhancer sequence, designed to drive AAV-mediated transgene expression in specific populations of brain cells
Depositing lab: Allen Institute for Brain Science & Boaz Levi. Depositing organization: Allen Institute. Publication: A suite of enhancer AAVs and transgenic mouse lines for genetic access to cortical cell types. Ben-Simon Y, Hooper M, Narayan S, Daigle TL, Dwivedi D, Way SW, Oster A, Stafford DA, Mich JK, Taormina MJ, Martinez RA, Opitz-Araya X, Roth JR, Alexander JR, Allen S, Amster A, Arbuckle J, Ayala A, Baker PM, Bakken TE, Barcelli T, Barta S, Bendrick J, Bertagnolli D, Bielstein C, Bishwakarma P, Bowlus J, Boyer G, Brouner K, Casian B, Casper T, Chakka AB, Chakrabarty R, Chance RK, Chavan S, Clark M, Colbert K, Collman F, Daniel S, Departee M, DiValentin P, Donadio N, Dotson N, Egdorf T, Fliss T, Gabitto M, Garcia J, Gary A, Gasperini M, Gloe J, Goldy J, Gore BB, Graybuck L, Greisman N, Haeseleer F, Halterman C, Haradon Z, Hastings SD, Helback O, Ho W, Hockemeyer D, Huang C, Huff S, Hunker A, Johansen N, Jones D, Juneau Z, Kalmbach B, Kannan M, Khem S, Kussick E, Kutsal R, Larsen R, Lee C, Lee AY, Leibly M, Lenz GH, Li S, Liang E, Lusk N, Madigan Z, Malloy J, Malone J, McCue R, Melchor J, Mollenkopf T, Moosman S, Morin E, Newman D, Ng L, Ngo K, Omstead V, Otto S, Oyama A, Pena N, Pham T, Phillips E, Pom CA, Potekhina L, Ransford S, Ray PL, Rette D, Reynoldson C, Rimorin C, Rocha D, Ruiz A, Sanchez REA, Sawyer L, Sedeno-Cortes A, Sevigny JP, Shapovalova N, Shepard N, Shulga L, Sigler AR, Siverts L, Soliman S, Somasundaram S, Staats B, Stewart K, Szelenyi E, Tieu M, Trader C, Tran A, van Velthoven CTJ, Walker M, Wang Y, Weed N, Wirthlin M, Wood T, Wynalda B, Yao Z, Zhou T, Ariza J, Dee N, Reding M, Ronellenfitch K, Mufti S, Sunkin SM, Smith KA, Esposito L, Waters J, Thyagarajan B, Yao S, Lein ES, Zeng H, Levi BP, Ngai J, Ting JT, Tasic B. Cell. 2025 May 16:S0092-8674(25)00513-6. doi: 10.1016/j.cell.2025.05.002. PubMed 40403729.
Backbone
  Vector backbone: pAAV2
  Vector type: AAV
Growth in bacteria
  Bacterial resistance: Ampicillin, 100 μg/mL
  Growth temperature: 37°C
  Growth strain: NEB Stable
  Copy number: High Copy
Gene/Insert
  Gene/Insert name: SYFP2
  Species: Synthetic
  Promoter: minBG
  Cloning method: Gibson Cloning
Terms and licenses: Academic/Nonprofit Terms; Industry Terms: Not Available to Industry
How to cite: AiP12942 - pAAV-AiE0597m-minBG-SYFP2-WPRE3-BGHpA (Alias: CN2942) was a gift from Allen Institute for Brain Science & Boaz Levi (Addgene plasmid # 230265 ; http://n2t.net/addgene:230265 ; RRID:Addgene_230265)
