[The description below was written by a language model from this plasmid's Addgene catalogue record and pLannotate feature annotations shown in this document.]
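Description:
AiP12942 - pAAV-AiE0597m-minBG-SYFP2-WPRE3-BGHpA (alias CN2942) is an AAV transfer plasmid built on a pAAV2 backbone, about 4.9 kb in the sequenced record. It is maintained in bacteria through a high-copy ColE1/pUC-type origin and selected with ampicillin via the β-lactamase gene and its native promoter. An f1 phage origin and small leftover pBR322 fragments (rop, bom) are also present in the backbone. The expression cassette is flanked by AAV2 inverted terminal repeats, which are the cis elements needed for replication and packaging of the intervening DNA into recombinant AAV particles. One ITR is annotated in full and the other only as short fragments, which may reflect annotation or sequencing difficulty with these structured repeats. Use of a recombination-deficient growth strain is consistent with the need to keep the ITRs stable.

The payload is an enhancer-reporter unit. AiE0597m, a candidate enhancer sequence, sits upstream of minBG, a minimal promoter (by its name, beta-globin-derived) with little activity of its own, so that transcription depends largely on the enhancer. Neither element is annotated in the feature table, but an unannotated gap between the SYFP2 coding sequence and the fragmentary ITR is where they would be expected to lie. The cassette drives SYFP2, a rapidly maturing monomeric yellow fluorescent protein derived from Aequorea victoria. This is followed by WPRE3, a shortened woodchuck hepatitis virus posttranscriptional element that boosts transcript expression while saving packaging space and is detected here as two WPRE fragments, and by the bovine growth hormone polyadenylation signal. The construct is intended for producing AAV that labels specific brain cell populations, as part of a collection of enhancer AAVs for genetic access to cortical cell types. The record does not state which cell population AiE0597m targets.
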