Features (pLannotate 1.2.2; 14 found; start..end, strand, type, name):
    510..1370    -  CDS            AmpR: β-lactamase; bla; confers resistance to ampicillin, carbenicillin, and related antibiotics
   1371..1475    -  promoter       AmpR promoter: bla
   1570..1605    +  CDS            rop (fragment): Rop protein, which maintains plasmids at low copy number; rop
   1707..1756    +  misc_feature   bom (fragment): basis of mobility region from pBR322
   1757..2212    -  rep_origin     f1 ori (sequence partly withheld): f1 bacteriophage origin of replication; arrow indicates direction of (+) strand synthesis
   2231..2282    +  misc_feature   bom (fragment): basis of mobility region from pBR322
   2287..2427    -  repeat_region  AAV2 ITR: inverted terminal repeat of adeno-associated virus serotype 2 inverted
   2545..2656    -  polyA_signal   bGH poly(A) signal: bovine growth hormone polyadenylation signal
   2673..2753    -  misc_feature   WPRE (fragment): woodchuck hepatitis virus posttranscriptional regulatory element
   2759..2916    -  misc_feature   WPRE (fragment): woodchuck hepatitis virus posttranscriptional regulatory element
   2956..3672    -  CDS            SYFP2: SYFP2 is a basic (constitutively fluorescent) yellow fluorescent protein published in 2006, derived from Aequorea victoria. It is reported to be a very rapidly-maturing monomer with moderate acid sensitivity.
   4518..4545    -  repeat_region  AAV2 ITR (fragment): inverted terminal repeat of adeno-associated virus serotype 2 inverted
   4574..4601    -  repeat_region  AAV2 ITR (fragment): inverted terminal repeat of adeno-associated virus serotype 2 inverted
   4674..339     -  rep_origin     ori (across the origin): high-copy-number ColE1/pMB1/pBR322/pUC origin of replication
>Addgene plasmid #230265 | AiP12942 - pAAV-AiE0597m-minBG-SYFP2-WPRE3-BGHpA (Alias: CN2942) | addgene full sequence | sequence record 470580 | Addgene NGS Result
TGTGTGCACGAACCCCCCGTTCAGCCCGACCGCTGCGCCTTATCCGGTAACTATCGTCTTGAGTCCAACC
CGGTAAGACACGACTTATCGCCACTGGCAGCAGCCACTGGTAACAGGATTAGCAGAGCGAGGTATGTAGG
CGGTGCTACAGAGTTCTTGAAGTGGTGGCCTAACTACGGCTACACTAGAAGAACAGTATTTGGTATCTGC
GCTCTGCTGAAGCCAGTTACCTTCGGAAAAAGAGTTGGTAGCTCTTGATCCGGCAAACAAACCACCGCTG
GTAGCGGTGGTTTTTTTGTTTGCAAGCAGCAGATTACGCGCAGAAAAAAAGGATCTCAAGAAGATCCTTT
GATCTTTTCTACGGGGTCTGACGCTCAGTGGAACGAAAACTCACGTTAAGGGATTTTGGTCATGAGATTA
TCAAAAAGGATCTTCACCTAGATCCTTTTAAATTAAAAATGAAGTTTTAAATCAATCTAAAGTATATATG
AGTAAACTTGGTCTGACAGTTACCAATGCTTAATCAGTGAGGCACCTATCTCAGCGATCTGTCTATTTCG
TTCATCCATAGTTGCCTGACTCCCCGTCGTGTAGATAACTACGATACGGGAGGGCTTACCATCTGGCCCC
AGTGCTGCAATGATACCGCGAGACCCACGCTCACCGGCTCCAGATTTATCAGCAATAAACCAGCCAGCCG
GAAGGGCCGAGCGCAGAAGTGGTCCTGCAACTTTATCCGCCTCCATCCAGTCTATTAATTGTTGCCGGGA
AGCTAGAGTAAGTAGTTCGCCAGTTAATAGTTTGCGCAACGTTGTTGCCATTGCTACAGGCATCGTGGTG
TCACGCTCGTCGTTTGGTATGGCTTCATTCAGCTCCGGTTCCCAACGATCAAGGCGAGTTACATGATCCC
CCATGTTGTGCAAAAAAGCGGTTAGCTCCTTCGGTCCTCCGATCGTTGTCAGAAGTAAGTTGGCCGCAGT
GTTATCACTCATGGTTATGGCAGCACTGCATAATTCTCTTACTGTCATGCCATCCGTAAGATGCTTTTCT
GTGACTGGTGAGTACTCAACCAAGTCATTCTGAGAATAGTGTATGCGGCGACCGAGTTGCTCTTGCCCGG
CGTCAATACGGGATAATACCGCGCCACATAGCAGAACTTTAAAAGTGCTCATCATTGGAAAACGTTCTTC
GGGGCGAAAACTCTCAAGGATCTTACCGCTGTTGAGATCCAGTTCGATGTAACCCACTCGTGCACCCAAC
TGATCTTCAGCATCTTTTACTTTCACCAGCGTTTCTGGGTGAGCAAAAACAGGAAGGCAAAATGCCGCAA
AAAAGGGAATAAGGGCGACACGGAAATGTTGAATACTCATACTCTTCCTTTTTCAATATTATTGAAGCAT
TTATCAGGGTTATTGTCTCATGAGCGGATACATATTTGAATGTATTTAGAAAAATAAACAAATAGGGGTT
CCGCGCACATTTCCCCGAAAAGTGCCACCTGACGTCTAAGAAACCATTATTATCATGACATTAACCTATA
AAAATAGGCGTATCACGAGGCCCTTTCGTCTCGCGCGTTTCGGTGATGACGGTGAAAACCTCTGACACAT
GCAGCTCCCGGAGACGGTCACAGCTTGTCTGTAAGCGGATGCCGGGAGCAGACAAGCCCGTCAGGGCGCG
TCAGCGGGTGTTGGCGGGTGTCGGGGCTGGCTTAACTATGCGGCATCAGAGCAGATTGTACTGAGAGTGC
ACCATAAAATTGTAAACGTTAATATTTTGTTAAAATTCGCGTTAAATTTTTGTTAAATCAGCTCATTTTT
TAACCAATAGACCGAAATCGGCAAAATCCCTTATAAATCAAAAGAATAGCCCGAGATAGAGT
[37 nt withheld, positions 1883-1919]
AAAGAACGTGGACTCCAACGTCAAAGG
[141 nt withheld, positions 1947-2087]
G
[46 nt withheld, positions 2089-2134]
A
[95 nt withheld, positions 2136-2230]
TATGCGGTGTGAAATACCGCACAGATGCGTAAGGAGAAAATACCGCATCAGGCGCCCCTGCAGGCAGCTG
CGCGCTCGCTCGCTCACTGAGGCCGCCCGGGCAAAGCCCGGGCGTCGGGCGACCTTTGGTCGCCCGGCCT
CAGTGAGCGAGCGAGCGCGCAGAGAGGGAGTGGCCAACTCCATCACTAGGGGTTCCTGCGGCCGCTCGGT
CCGCACGTGAGATCTCATGCCTGCTATTGTCTTCCCAATCCTCCCCCTTGCTGTCCTGCCCCACCCCACC
CCCCAGAATAGAATGACACCTACTCAGACAATGCGATGCAATTTCCTCATTTTATTAGGAAAGGACAGTG
GGAGTGGCACCTTCCAGGGTCAAGGAAGGCACGGGGGAGGGGCAAACAACAGATGGCTGGCAACTAGAAG
GCACAGTCGAAGATCTCTCGAGCCACGGAATTGTCAGTGCCCAACAGCCGAGCCCCTGTCCAGCAGCGGG
CAAGGCAGGCGGCGATGAGTTCCGCCGTGGCAAGAACTAACCAGGATTTATACAAGGAGGAGAAAATGAA
AGCCATACGGGAAGCAATAGCATGATACAAAGGCATTAAAGCAGCGTATCCACATAGCGTAAAAGGAGCA
ACATAGTTAAGAATACCAGTCAATCTTTCACAAATTTTGTAATCCAGAGGTTGATTATGATATCGAATTC
GCGGCCGCGGCGCGCCGTCGACTTACTTGTACAGCTCGTCCATGCCGAGAGTGATCCCGGCGGCGGTCAC
GAACTCCAGCAGGACCATGTGATCGCGCTTCTCGTTGGGGTCTTTGCTCAGCTTGGACTGGTAGCTCAGG
TAGTGGTTGTCGGGCAGCAGCACGGGGCCGTCGCCGATGGGGGTGTTCTGCTGGTAGTGGTCGGCGAGCT
GCACGCCGCCGTCCTCGATGTTGTGGCGGATCTTGAAGTTGGCCTTGATGCCGTTCTTCTGCTTGTCGGC
GGTGATATAGACGTTGTGGCTGTTGTAGTTGTACTCCAGCTTGTGCCCCAGGATGTTGCCGTCCTCCTTG
AAGTCGATGCCCTTCAGCTCGATGCGGTTCACCAGGGTGTCGCCCTCGAACTTCACCTCGGCGCGGGTCT
TGTAGTTGCCGTCGTCCTTGAAGAAGATGGTGCGCTCCTGGACGTAGCCTTCGGGCATGGCGGACTTGAA
GAAGTCGTGCTGCTTCATGTGGTCGGGGTAGCGGGCGAAGCACTGCACGCCGTAGCCCAGGGTGGTCACG
AGGGTGGGCCAGGGCACGGGCAGCTTGCCGGTGGTGCAGATCAGCTTCAGGGTCAGCTTGCCGTAGGTGG
CATCGCCCTCGCCCTCGCCGGACACGCTGAACTTGTGGCCGTTTACGTCGCCGTCCAGCTCGACCAGGAT
GGGCACCACCCCGGTGAACAGCTCCTCGCCCTTGCTCACCATGGTGGCGACCGGTAGCGCTAGCTTCGAA
AGATCTGGATCCCAGAAGCAAATGTAAGCAATAGATGGCTCTGCCCTGACTTTTATGCCCAGCCCGAGCT
CTGTCCATACCAGGGTTCGTCTTCCCATCTCAAATGAACCCTGCCTAGAAACTCCCTCACAGGCATGACC
AGAAGCTTGTCACCTAAGTAATTTTAGATCCTATCAGGTTCACAGCAAGCAAGGTAATTGTATAAGTCAG
GTTCAAACAACGTATCATTTGTCAATCACTGATACTTTAAAACCTCATTTTCTTTGTGTTTTTATAAGGC
ATTCATTCATTCATTCAATACACGTGTTTAAGTGTCTAGAGCTGTGATGTTCAGTACAGTAGGAAGTAAC
CACATATAGATACTTAAATTTAAGTGAATTAAAATTAAACTTAAAATTTTAAATTTAGTATCTTAGTCAC
ACTAGCCTCATTTCAACTGCTCAAATAGGCATCACATATGGTCAGCAGCTGCCATCTTGGATGAAGTGAA
TATAAAATACTTTAATCATCAGAAAAACTTTTACTAGAATGTTCTGGCCATTCTGCCACATTATTACATT
CTAGGGATACATCATGTGAATAGGTACAGCCCCTTGAATTGTGAATTATATACACAATTCAATATAGTAG
ACAATAATGAATGTAATAAGGCAAACACAATGCTTTGTAAAGAGCATTGAGAAGCACCATTGTATACAAC
TGAAATAATGTGTAGACTCTAAAAGAAAAAGTGCTGGAGGCAGAAAGAACAGGAGGTACAAGAGCTCTAC
GCGTGCGGCCGCAGGAACCCCTAGTGATGGAGTTGGCCACTCCCTCTCTGCGCGCTCGCTCGCTCACTGA
GGCCGGGCGACCAAAGGTCGCCCGACGCCCGGGCGGCCTCAGTGAGCGAGCGAGCGCGCAGCTGCCTGCA
GGACATGTGAGCAAAAGGCCAGCAAAAGGCCAGGAACCGTAAAAAGGCCGCGTTGCTGGCGTTTTTCCAT
AGGCTCCGCCCCCCTGACGAGCATCACAAAAATCGACGCTCAAGTCAGAGGTGGCGAAACCCGACAGGAC
TATAAAGATACCAGGCGTTTCCCCCTGGAAGCTCCCTCGTGCGCTCTCCTGTTCCGACCCTGCCGCTTAC
CGGATACCTGTCCGCCTTTCTCCCTTCGGGAAGCGTGGCGCTTTCTCATAGCTCACGCTGTAGGTATCTC
AGTTCGGTGTAGGTCGTTCGCTCCAAGCTGGGC
